>Addgene plasmid #67445 | pDEST40-ARL8A-V5-His6 | addgene partial sequence | sequence record 119572 | T7 5'-TAATACGACTCACTATAGGG-3'
AAAAAGCAGGCTTAGAAGGAGATAGAACCATGATCGCTTTGTTCAACAAGCTGCTGGACTGGTTCAAGGC
CCTATTCTGGAAGGAGGAGATGGAGCTCACGCTGGTCGGGCTTCAGTACTCGGGCAAGACCACCTTCGTC
AACGTGATCGCGTCAGGACAGTTCAACGAGGACATGATCCCCACCGTGGGTTTCAACATGCGCAAAATCA
CCAAAGGGAATGTGACTATCAAGCTCTGGGACATTGGGGGACAGCCGCGTTTCCGCAGCATGTGGGAGCG
CTACTGCCGAGGAGTGAGCGCCATCGTGTACATGGTGGATGCTGCTGACCAGGAGAAGATTGAGGCCTCT
AAGAACGAGCTCCACAACCTACTGGACAAACCTCAGCTGCAGGGCATCCCGGTCTTAGTCCTGGGTAACA
AGCGAGACCTTCCGGGAGCATTGGATGAGAAGGAGCTGATTGAGAAAATGAATCTGTCTGCCATCCAGGA
CCGAGAGATCTGCTGCTACTCCATCTCTTGCAAAGAAAAGGACAACATTGACATCACCCTACAGTGGCTT
ATTCAACACTCGAAGTCACGGAGAAGCGACCCAGCTTTCTTGTACAAAGTGGTTGATCTAGAGGGCCCGC
GGTTCGAAGGTAAGCCTATCCCTAACCCTCTCCTCGGTCTCGATTCTACGCGTACCGGTCATCATCACCA
TCACCATTGAGTTTAAACCCGCTGATCAGCCTCGACTGTGCCTTCTAGTTGCCAGCCATCTGTTGTTTGC
CCCTCCCCCGTGCCTTCCTTGACCCTGGAAGGTGCCACTCCCACTGTCCTTTCCTAATAAAATGAGGAAA
TTGCATCGCATTGTCTGAGTAGGTGTCATTCTATTCTGGGGGGTGGGGTGGGGCAGGACAGCAAGGGGGA
AGGATTGGGAAGACAATAGCAGGCATGCTGGGGATGCGGTGGGCTCTATGGCTTCTGAGGCGGAAAGAAC
CAGCTGGGGCTCTAGGGGGTATCCCCACGCGCCCTGTA
