[The description below was written by a language model from this plasmid's Addgene catalogue record.]
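Description:
pDEST40-ARL8A-V5-His6 is a mammalian expression plasmid built on the commercial Gateway destination vector pcDNA-DEST40. It carries the human ARL8A open reading frame (also known as ARL10B or GIE2), which encodes a member of the ARF-like branch of the ARF family of small regulatory GTPases. The insert was introduced by Gateway recombination, so the coding sequence is expected to be flanked by the att site remnants left by that reaction. The plasmid is maintained at high copy in standard E. coli cloning strains under ampicillin selection. It also carries a neomycin resistance marker, allowing G418 selection of stably transfected mammalian cells.

Expression is driven by the CMV promoter, a strong constitutive promoter active in most commonly used mammalian cell lines. The listed reverse sequencing primer site implies that a bovine growth hormone polyadenylation region lies downstream of the insert, although no feature table is available to confirm the layout. The backbone supplies two C-terminal tags, a V5 epitope followed by a six-histidine tag, so ARL8A must be cloned without a stop codon and in frame with them. The V5 epitope permits detection by immunoblotting or immunofluorescence and immunoprecipitation with anti-V5 antibodies. The His6 tag allows capture on immobilised metal affinity resins. C-terminal tagging leaves the N-terminus of the GTPase unmodified.

The construct belongs to a published toolbox of plasmids for expressing or knocking down human ARF, ARL and SAR GTPases. It is suited to transient or stable overexpression of tagged ARL8A for studies of localisation, interactions or function.
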