Addgene plasmid #67445: pDEST40-ARL8A-V5-His6
Purpose: Mammalian expression of hArl8 with C-term V5 and His6 tag
Depositing lab: Richard Kahn. Depositing organization: Emory University. Publication: Tool box: Plasmids for the expression or knockdown of human ARF Family GTPases (ARF/ARL/SAR) and their co-expression in bacteria with N-myristoyltransferases. Kerr SC, Kahn RA. Cell Logist. 2015 Sep 21;5(3):e1090523. doi: 10.1080/21592799.2015.1090523. eCollection 2015 Jul-Sep. PubMed 27057421.
Backbone
  Vector backbone: pcDNA-DEST40
  Backbone manufacturer: Life Technologies
  Vector type: Mammalian Expression
  Selectable markers: Neomycin (select with G418)
Growth in bacteria
  Bacterial resistance: Ampicillin, 100 μg/mL
  Growth temperature: 37°C
  Growth strain: DH5alpha
  Copy number: High Copy
Gene/Insert
  Gene/Insert name: ARL8A (alt name: pRK14n-D40)
  Species: H. sapiens (human)
  Entrez Gene: ARL8A (a.k.a. ARL10B, GIE2)
  Promoter: CMV
  Tag / fusion protein: V5 (C terminal on backbone); His (C terminal on backbone)
  Cloning method: Gateway Cloning
  Sequencing primers: 5′ CMV-F; 3′ BGH-rev
Terms and licenses: Academic/Nonprofit Terms; Industry Terms: Not Available to Industry
How to cite: pDEST40-ARL8A-V5-His6 was a gift from Richard Kahn (Addgene plasmid # 67445 ; http://n2t.net/addgene:67445 ; RRID:Addgene_67445)
